Addgene plasmid #188252: pHG4
Purpose: (Empty Backbone) Integrating plasmid contains the TG1 int/attP locus and the apramycin-resistance gene (aac(3)IV) for selection
Depositing lab: Hong Gao & Maggie Smith. Depositing organization: University of York. Publication: Integrating vectors for genetic studies in the rare Actinomycete Amycolatopsis marina. Gao H, Murugesan B, Hossbach J, Evans SK, Stark WM, Smith MCM. BMC Biotechnol. 2019 Jun 4;19(1):32. doi: 10.1186/s12896-019-0521-y. PubMed 31164159.
Backbone
  Vector backbone: pBF20
  Vector type: Bacterial Expression
  Promoter: act1p/actII-orf4
Growth in bacteria
  Bacterial resistance: Ampicillin, 100 μg/mL
  Growth temperature: 37°C
  Growth strain: DH5alpha
  Copy number: High Copy
Gene/Insert
  Cloning method: Restriction Enzyme
Terms and licenses: Academic/Nonprofit Terms; Industry Terms: Not Available to Industry
How to cite: pHG4 was a gift from Hong Gao & Maggie Smith (Addgene plasmid # 188252 ; http://n2t.net/addgene:188252 ; RRID:Addgene_188252)
