[The description below was written by a language model from this plasmid's Addgene catalogue record and pLannotate feature annotations shown in this document.]
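Description:
pHG4 is an empty-backbone integrating vector built on pBF20 for genetic work in actinomycetes; the associated publication concerns integrating vectors for the rare actinomycete Amycolatopsis marina. It is a 6,793-nt shuttle-type plasmid that replicates in E. coli from a high-copy ColE1/pUC-type origin and is selected there with ampicillin through the β-lactamase gene (AmpR) and its native promoter. Remnants of a standard cloning backbone are also present, namely a lac promoter with its operator and CAP binding site, and a short lacI fragment.

For delivery and maintenance in the actinomycete host, the plasmid carries an incP origin of transfer (oriT), which allows conjugal mobilisation from a suitable E. coli donor, and the aac(3)IV gene, which confers apramycin resistance for selecting exconjugants. A minimal FRT site lies just downstream of this marker. According to the catalogue entry, integration is mediated by the int/attP locus of phage TG1: the phage integrase recombines the plasmid attP with a matching attB site in the recipient chromosome, giving stable single-copy insertion without a host-active replicon. This locus is not labelled in the automated feature table, although roughly 2 kb after the FRT site is unannotated and may contain it.

The listed promoter system is act1p/actII-orf4. The table shows the Streptomyces coelicolor actII-4 gene, a transcriptional activator of actinorhodin biosynthetic genes, followed by a short fragment of the actI coding region, consistent with an activator-dependent actI promoter positioned to drive a gene inserted by restriction cloning. No insert is present.
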