Features (pLannotate 1.2.2; 12 found; start..end, strand, type, name):
     68..84      -  protein_bind   lac operator: The lac repressor binds to the lac operator to inhibit transcription in E. coli. This inhibition can be relieved by adding lactose or isopropyl-β-D-thiogalactopyranoside (IPTG). lac repressor encoded by lacI
     92..122     -  promoter       lac promoter: promoter for the E. coli lac operon
    137..158     -  protein_bind   CAP binding site: CAP binding activates transcription in the presence of cAMP. E. coli catabolite activator protein
    171..263     -  CDS            lacI (fragment): lac repressor; lacI; The lac repressor binds to the lac operator to inhibit transcription in E. coli. This inhibition can be relieved by adding lactose or isopropyl-β-D-thiogalactopyranoside (IPTG).
    446..1034    -  rep_origin     ori: high-copy-number ColE1/pMB1/pBR322/pUC origin of replication
   1205..2065    -  CDS            AmpR: β-lactamase; bla; confers resistance to ampicillin, carbenicillin, and related antibiotics
   2066..2170    -  promoter       AmpR promoter: bla
   2369..3133    +  CDS            actII-4: ACT24_STRCO - Protein inferred from homology: Swiss-Prot protein existence level 3. Transcriptional activator of actinorhodin biosynthetic genes. From Streptomyces coelicolor (strain ATCC BAA-471 / A3(2) / M145).
   3254..3364    +  CDS            ACTI1_STRCO (fragment): Experimental evidence at protein level: Swiss-Prot protein existence level 1. From Streptomyces coelicolor (strain ATCC BAA-471 / A3(2) / M145).
   3430..3536    -  oriT           oriT: incP origin of transfer
   3852..4652    +  CDS            ApmR: aminoglycoside 3-N-acetyltransferase type IV ; aac(3)IV; confers resistance to apramycin (Paget and Davies, 1996)
   4675..4708    +  protein_bind   FRT (minimal): supports FLP-mediated excision but not integration (Turan and Bode, 2011) FLP recombinase from the Saccharomyces cerevisiae 2μ plasmid
>Addgene plasmid #188252 | pHG4 | addgene full sequence | sequence record 393636 | Addgene NGS Result
GCCGTGACGCTTACTCTAGAGTCGAAAGCTTGGCGTAATCATGGTCATAGCTGTTTCCTGTGTGAAATTG
TTATCCGCTCACAATTCCACACAACATACGAGCCGGAAGCATAAAGTGTAAAGCCTGGGGTGCCTAATGA
GTGAGCTAACTCACATTAATTGCGTTGCGCTCACTGCCCGCTTTCCAGTCGGGAAACCTGTCGTGCCAGC
TGCATTAATGAATCGGCCAACGCGCGGGGAGAGGCGGTTTGCGTATTGGGCGCTCTTCCGCTTCCTCGCT
CACTGACTCGCTGCGCTCGGTCGTTCGGCTGCGGCGAGCGGTATCAGCTCACTCAAAGGCGGTAATACGG
TTATCCACAGAATCAGGGGATAACGCAGGAAAGAACATGTGAGCAAAAGGCCAGCAAAAGGCCAGGAACC
GTAAAAAGGCCGCGTTGCTGGCGTTTTTCCATAGGCTCCGCCCCCCTGACGAGCATCACAAAAATCGACG
CTCAAGTCAGAGGTGGCGAAACCCGACAGGACTATAAAGATACCAGGCGTTTCCCCCTGGAAGCTCCCTC
GTGCGCTCTCCTGTTCCGACCCTGCCGCTTACCGGATACCTGTCCGCCTTTCTCCCTTCGGGAAGCGTGG
CGCTTTCTCATAGCTCACGCTGTAGGTATCTCAGTTCGGTGTAGGTCGTTCGCTCCAAGCTGGGCTGTGT
GCACGAACCCCCCGTTCAGCCCGACCGCTGCGCCTTATCCCGTAACTATCGTCTTGAGTCCAACCCGGTA
AGACACGACTTATCGCCACTGGCAGCAGCCACTGGTAACAGGATTAGCAGAGCGAGGTATGTAGGCGGTG
CTACAGAGTTCTTGAAGTGGTGGCCTAACTACGGCTACACTAGAAGAACAGTATTTGGTATCTGCGCTCT
GCTGAAGCCAGTTACCTTCGGAAAAAGAGTTGGTAGCTCTTGATCCGGCAAACAAACCACCGCTGGTAGC
GGTGGTTTTTTTGTTTGCAAGCAGCAGATTACGCGCAGAAAAAAAGGATCTCAAGAAGATCCTTTGATCT
TTTCTACGGGGTCTGACGCTCAGTGGAACGAAAACTCACGTTAAGGGATTTTGGTCATGAGATTATCAAA
AAGGATCTTCACCTAGATCCTTTTAAATTAAAAATGAAGTTTTAAATCAATCTAAAGTATATATGAGTAA
ACTTGGTCTGACAGTTACCAATGCTTAATCAGTGAGGCACCTATCTCAGCGATCTGTCTATTTCGTTCAT
CCATAGTTGCCTGACTCCCCGTCGTGTAGATAACTACGATACGGGAGGGCTTACCATCTGGCCCCAGTGC
TGCAATGATACCGCGAGACCCACGCTCACCGGCTCCAGATTTATCAGCAATAAACCAGCCAGCCGGAAGG
GCCGAGCGCAGAAGTGGTCCTGCAACTTTATCCGCCTCCATCCAGTCTATTAATTGTTGCCGGGAAGCTA
GAGTAAGTAGTTCGCCAGTTAATAGTTTGCGCAACGTTGTTGCCATTGCTACAGGCATCGTGGTGTCACG
CTCGTCGTTTGGTATGGCTTCATTCAGCTCCGGTTCCCAACGATCAAGGCGAGTTACATGATCCCCCATG
TTGTGCAAAAAAGCGGTTAGCTCCTTCGGTCCTCCGATCGTTGTCAGAAGTAAGTTGGCCGCAGTGTTAT
CACTCATGGTTATGGCAGCACTGCATAATTCTCTTACTGTCATGCCATCCGTAAGATGCTTTTCTGTGAC
TGGTGAGTACTCAACCAAGTCATTCTGAGAATAGTGTATGCGGCGACCGAGTTGCTCTTGCCCGGCGTCA
ATACGGGATAATACCGCGCCACATAGCAGAACTTTAAAAGTGCTCATCATTGGAAAACGTTCTTCGGGGC
GAAAACTCTCAAGGATCTTACCGCTGTTGAGATCCAGTTCGATGTAACCCACTCGTGCACCCAACTGATC
TTCAGCATCTTTTACTTTCACCAGCGTTTCTGGGTGAGCAAAAACAGGAAGGCAAAATGCCGCAAAAAAG
GGAATAAGGGCGACACGGAAATGTTGAATACTCATACTCTTCCTTTTTCAATATTATTGAAGCATTTATC
AGGGTTATTGTCTCATGAGCGGATACATATTTGAATGTATTTAGAAAAATAAACAAATAGGGGTTCCGCG
CACATTTCCCCGAAAAGTGCCACCTGACTAGTCCACTGCCTCTCGGTAAAATCCAGCAAAAATTAATCAG
TGCAGCTCGCTGCACTGATTAATTTTTGATCAATAGGAGATCGCTTGTGACGGCAAGCACATTGAAATCT
GTTGAGTAGGCCTGTTATTGTCGCCCCCAGGAGACGGAGAATCTCGACGGGGGCGCAGATGAGATTCAAC
TTATTGGGACGTGTCCATGTAATCACCGATGCGGGATGTGTAATTCCGCTTAAATCCTCGAAGGCGACCC
AGCTCCTGGTGCTGCTGCTCCTCAGGCGGCACGAGGTGGTGGGATCGGGGGTGCTCATCGAGGAGTTGTG
GGCGGACCACCCGCCCCGCAGCGCCATGACGACGCTGCAGACGTACGTGTACCACACCCGCCGGCTGCTG
GGGGAGCACCGGGTGACGAGCGACGACCGGGAATTGGTCCTGACCCAGCCGCCCGGCTACTTCGCCCTGA
TCGACGAGGACGAACTCGACGTCGCGGTCGCCGAGCGTCTGATCCGCACCGGCGGCCGGCTGCTCGAGGA
GAACCGGCTCGAGGAGGCGCTCGCCTCGTTGGACGCGGGACTGGATCTCTGGCGAGGCCCGGCGCTGTCC
ACCGTACCGTGCGGCCGGGTGCTCGAAAGCAATATCGCGCACCTGGAAGAGCTGCGGCTTTTTGGAATGC
AGCTCCGTATCGACGCGAATTGGCGGCTGGGCAGAATAGGGCCGATGATTCCGGAACTCCGGTCCCTGGT
AATTTCGCATCCGCTGAACGAGACCCTGCACGCCAAACTGATGGGCGCGCTCTGTCAGATGGGCAGGCGC
GCCGAGGCGCTGGAATCGTATCGGAATCTCCGGCGGATACTGTCCGACGAACTGGGGGTGGATCCGACGC
CGGAAATCCAGCGTATGCACATGGAAATTCTCAACGGTGAGAAGGTGCTCGTGTAGCACCGGTCCGTGAA
CGCGGTGGAGCCCCTCTTAAGTGTTCCCCTCCCTGCCTCGTGGTCCCTCACGCGCTCAGCTTTGGGCGCC
CGGCTCGAGCGGCGGTCGAAGGGAGATGGGGTGCCGCTGGACGCGGCGCCGGTGGATCCGGCATCGAGGG
GTCCCGTATCGGCCTTCGAGCCTCCTTCGAGCCACGGGGCCGACGATGACGACGACCACCGGACGAACGC
ATCGATTAATTAAGCGGCCGCCATATGGAATTCGGTACCGCATGCAGATCTAGGAACTTCGAAGTTCCCG
CCAGCCTCGCAGAGCAGGATTCCCGTTGAGCACCGCCAGGTGCGAATAAGGGACAGTGAAGAAGGAACAC
CCGCTCGCGGGTGGGCCTACTTCACCTATCCTGCCCGGCTGACGCCGTTGGATACACCAAGGAAAGTCTA
CACGAACCCTTTGGCAAAATCCTGTATATCGTGCGAAAAAGGATGGATATACCGAAAAAATCGCTATAAT
GACCCCGAAGCAGGGTTATGCAGCGGAAAATGCAGCTCACGGTAACTGATGCCGTATTTGCAGTACCAGC
GTACGGCCCACAGAATGATGTCACGCTGAAAATGCCGGCCTTTGAATGGGTTCATGTGCAGCTCCATAAG
CAAAAGGGGATGATAAGTTTATCACCACCGACTATTTGCAACAGTGCCGTTGATCGTGCTATGATCGACT
GATGTCATCAGCGGTGGAGTGCAATGTCGTGCAATACGAATGGCGAAAAGCCGAGCTCATCGGTCAGCTT
CTCAACCTTGGGGTTACCCCCGGCGGTGTGCTGCTGGTCCACAGCTCCTTCCGTAGCGTCCGGCCCCTCG
AAGATGGGCCACTTGGACTGATCGAGGCCCTGCGTGCTGCGCTGGGTCCGGGAGGGACGCTCGTCATGCC
CTCGTGGTCAGGTCTGGACGACGAGCCGTTCGATCCTGCCACGTCGCCCGTTACACCGGACCTTGGAGTT
GTCTCTGACACATTCTGGCGCCTGCCAAATGTAAAGCGCAGCGCCCATCCATTTGCCTTTGCGGCAGCGG
GGCCACAGGCAGAGCAGATCATCTCTGATCCATTGCCCCTGCCACCTCACTCGCCTGCAAGCCCGGTCGC
CCGTGTCCATGAACTCGATGGGCAGGTACTTCTCCTCGGCGTGGGACACGATGCCAACACGACGCTGCAT
CTTGCCGAGTTGATGGCAAAGGTTCCCTATGGGGTGCCGAGACACTGCACCATTCTTCAGGATGGCAAGT
TGGTACGCGTCGATTATCTCGAGAATGACCACTGCTGTGAGCGCTTTGCCTTGGCGGACAGGTGGCTCAA
GGAGAAGAGCCTTCAGAAGGAAGGTCCAGTCGGTCATGCCTTTGCTCGGTTGATCCGCTCCCGCGACATT
GTGGCGACAGCCCTGGGTCAACTGGGCCGAGATCCGTTGATCTTCCTGCATCCGCCAGAGGCGGGATGCG
AAGAATGCGATGCCGCTCGCCAGTCGATTGGCTGAGCTCATAAGTTCCTATTCCGAAGTTCCTATTCTCT
AGAAAGTATAGGAACTTCGAAGCAGCTCCAGCCTACACGCTAGGAACAGTTGCTTAGGGCAACGAACCGA
CGCCGGGCACGAGAAAAGGGGCCGAAGCCCCTTCCCGTTGCGCTGGTGCCGCCGTCACGCCGCCGCTGTG
AACCCGTTCAGCGTCTCCGGCTCCGTCTCTTCCTCGACCTTCGGCTTCGCCCAGTGGATACGCACACGGT
CGGCGATCGGGGGAACCCGTCCGGGCCGCTGAACGCCCTTCGGAAGCTTGATCACCTCGATCCGGTCCAC
GAAGAGCCGGACGAACGCCCGACGGTCTTCAAGGGGCGCTAGCGCCCACCACGAACCCGGTCCCGTCGGG
TCGCTGCCCCGGTCGCCCAGCCATTCGCCGATCGGCAGCACGGGGGAGTCGGCGGCGTCGAGCTGACGAA
GCCGTTCTTCGGCCCCTTCCATGCGGAGCGTCAGCGCGGCTTCCTCTTCGAGAAACGCGCGCCGTCCCAT
GGCGGACCGGTAGCCGCCGTTCCGCTTGTCTTCGTAAAGCTCTTCGAGCGCCTTCACGGCGTCCGCGCGC
TGTGCCATCAGTTCGGAGCGCTGACCCTTCAACTCCGGGCGTTCGTGCGTCGCTCCCCAGCGCCGTGCGG
CTTCGTACATGAGCGCTGCCGTGTCGCCTTCGAGGTCGTCAGGGTCGGCAGGGTCGAAGGCCGTGATGCG
CGCGAAGATCGCGCCGACGATGTACGGGTCAAGGTTGTGCATCGTGATCGAGCATGACGACCCGTCATGA
ACCCGGCGGGGGCACTTGCACGCGTACGACGACTTGTGAGCTTGATCACCTTCGCGGACGTTGCCCGCCA
TGGTCGACCCGTTGCTGTAACCCGTCTCCGGGTCGAGCTGGCCGGAGCCGTAGCAGTAAAGGACGTCCAT
TGCCGACAGGAGCGATTGCCCCCGGTACTGACCCTTCCCGCGTCCTCGACCCTGAAGCCACTCCTGAAGT
TCCCACCATTCCGCCGGGGGAATGTACGGCTCGAAGCCGGGCAGGGTCAGCGGCTCCATGGTGACCGGGT
CGCGCCTGATCTTGTAATGGCTGAAGCCGCCCCGCGAACCGTCGGCGCGCACCTTGTATGCGATGTCAGC
TTGATACCCGGCAATGCGCGGGTCGCTGAGTACGCGCTTCAAAACGCCGGGGTCCCAATCGGAACCGGCG
CGCTTCTTACCGACCAGCGTGCCGCGCGTAGGCACCTTGTCGCGGTACAGCCGCTCACAAAGCCCGTTCA
GCGACCCAGGGTGAAACGACCCGGCTCCGCCACCCTTGAAGGGCGTATCGCGGTGCGTCTTGATCTCCTG
CCACGCCCAGCGGATTACCGCCCCTTCGCTGCCGTGTGCGCCTTCCCAGGTGTGCGCGCTGGGCACCAGT
CGGCGAATGGCAACCAGCTTTCCGCCGTCTTCCGGGTTCGGAACCATTTCCTCGACCGTGTCGAATCCGT
ACGGCGTCGACCCCGTGTGTCCGCCCAGCCGCTTCGCCAATTCCTTAGCGTTCGACACGGCGACGCTCTT
GTTCTTCGACTCATCATGCGAAGCCTGAAGGCGCATGATCAGGTGAATAAGGTCCATCATTTCGCCGGGG
CGGAATGTGCCTTCGTTCACGCTGACAATGGTCACGCCCAGCCGGAGCAATTCCGTGACGACCGGAATAA
TGTCCAGCGGCTCTTCGCGGCTGAGGCGCGAAATGTAATGAACAATGATCATGTTCATTTCCCGGTTCCG
GCACATGTCCAAAATCCGGTTGAACTCCGGCCGGTCGACGCCCGTGAATGCCGACGTGCCGGGCGCTTCG
CTGAAGTGACCCAGCCACTTCACCTCGACGCCGTCGCGCGCGTACTCCTTCGCCAGCGCCTCAGCCTTCC
CCCGGTTCGCGGCGCGCTGGGTGGCCGGTGAAGCGGTCGAACTGTTCTCCCGTTCCGCCGACTGTCGGTC
GTAGCCGCCTGCCAGAATGACCATGCCTTCAACCTTCACGCTCATGCCGGGCAGGCTATCCCGCCCAACT
GGGTAAGAGCAAAGACTAACACTGTTGGGCTGGAACGGGGTTGACCTGCGGAAACGTCTCTCAGTCGGCG
CGT
